>Addgene plasmid #218312 | pMV-hAT-7_PM-5 kb | addgene full sequence | sequence record 445649 | Addgene NGS Result
CACACCTCCCCCTGAACCTGAAACATAAAATGAATGCAATTGTTGTTGTTAACTTGTTTATTGCAGCTTA
TAATGGTTACAAATAAAGCAATAGCATCACAAATTTCACAAATAAAGCATTTTTTTCACTGCATTCTAGT
TGTGGTTTGTCCAAACTCAATCGATGCGAGGGGGCAGGGCCTGCATGTGAAGGGCGTCGTAGGTGTCCTT
GGTGGCTGTACTGAGACCCTGGTAAAGGCCATCGTGCCCCTTGCCCCTCCGGCGCTCGCCTTTCATCCCA
ATCTCACTGTAGGCCTCCGCCATCTTATCTTTCTGCAGTTCATTGTACAGGCCTTCCTGAGGGTTCTTCC
TTCTCGGCTTTCCCCCCATCTCAGGGTCCCGGCCACGTCTCTTGTCCAAAACATCGTACTCCTCTCTTCG
TCCTAGATTGAGCTCGTTATAGAGCTGGTTCTGGCCCTGCTGGTACGCGGGGGCGTCTGCGCTCCTGCTG
AACTTCACTCTGGAGCGATAGGCTGCGAAGTCGCGTGGTGGGGCATAGGGCTGGTAATGCTTGCGGGTGG
GCCCGGGGCGGCGGGGAGTCATGTTCATGTAGTCACTGTGCAGGAGCCTGCTCCTCTTACTCCTCACCCA
GAAAATAATAAAGGCCACTGTTACTAGCAAGCTATAGCAAGCCAGGACTCCCCCAACCACCACCAGCACC
CAAAAATCACAGGCGAAGTCCAGCCCCCTCGTGTGCACTGCGCCCCCCGCCGCTGGCCGGCACGCCTCTG
GGCGCAGGGACAGGGGCTGCGACGCGATGGTGGGCGCCGGTGTTGGTGGTCGCGGCGCTGGCGTCGTGGT
CAGCACTGTCAGTTGCGTGCCTCCACCGAAAACAGCGGCTGAACTATGCCAAATCATACAGTAATAATCG
GCCTCGTCCTCGGACCTGAGACCTGAGATGAGCAGCACACCCGCATTGGCGCTTGCGTCTTTAGATCCAC
TAAACCTTGATGGAACTCCAGATCCCTGCTGCTTATCTGAGTCGCTCTTGTAATTGAGAAGGTATTGGGG
AGGAGAACCTGGTTTTTGCTGATACCAGTAGATCCTGTAAGGCCCTACATTGATTCCTGACCTCAGTGTA
CACGTCAAAGAAGCGGAGGCACCGGGGCTTGCACTGAGGGAGGATGATTGCGTGAGAACAGGTTGGCTAC
CCCCCCCTCCGGACCCGCCCCCACCGGAACCTCCACCGCCTGAGCCCAGGATCCCACTGGACACGGTGAC
GGTTGTACCTTGTCCCCAAACGTCCATACCATAGTAGTAAGTCATCATACCCCGCGCACAATAGTAAACA
GCTGTGTCTTCGGGAGTTACACTATTAAGCTGAAGAGAGAACTGGTTTTTGGAAGTATCTGGATTTATAG
ACATCCTGCTTTTCACACTTACAGCATAATCATTATACCATTTACTGCGGTAGTATGTTCTACCGAGCCA
TTCCAACCCTCGACTGGGGGACTGCCTGATCCAATTCCATGTCGCGGAGTTACTACTCACTGAATCACCT
GATATGGCACAGGTAAGACTAAGAGTCTGGGAAGGAGTGACCAGACCGGGGCCAGATTGTTGGAGTTGCA
CTTGCGGCCTGGCGGCGTGGAGCAGCAAGGCCAGCGGCAGGAGCAAGGCGGTCACTGGTAAGGCCTTATC
GTCATCGTCTTTGTAATCCATGGTGGCGACCGGTGGATCCCTCACGACACCTGAAATGGAAGAAAAAAAC
TTTGAACCACTGTCTGAGGCTTGAGAATGAACCAAGATCCAAACTCAAAAAGGGCAAATTCCAAGGAGAA
TTACATCAAGTGCCAAGCTGGCCTAACTTCAGTCTCCACCCACTCAGTGTGGGGAAACTCCATCGCATAA
AACCCCTCCCCCCAACCTAAAGACGACGTACTCCAAAAGCTCGAGAACTAATCGAGGTGCCTGGACGGCG
CCCGGTACTCAGTGGAGTCACATGAAGCGACGGCTGAGGACGGAAAGGCCCTTTTCCTTTGTGTGGGTGA
CTCACCCGCCCGCTCTCCCGAGCGCCGCGTCCTCCATTTTGAGCTCCCTGCAGCAGGGCCGGGAAGCGGC
CATCTTTCCGCTCACGCAACTGGTGCCGACCGGGCCAGCCTTGCCGCCCAGGGCGGGGCGATACACGGCG
GCGCGAGGCCAGGCACCAGAGCAGGCCGGCGAGCTTGAGACTACCCCCGTCCGATTCTCGGTGGCCGCGC
TCGCAGGCCCCGCCTCGCCGAACATGTGCGCTGGGACGCACGGGCCCCGTCGCCGCCCGCGGCCCCAAAA
ACCGAAATACCAGTGTGCAGATCTTGGCCCGCATTTACAAGACTATCTTGCCAGAAAAAAAGCGTCGCAG
CAGGTCATCAAAAATTTTAAATGGCTAGAGACTTATCGAAAGCAGCGAGACAGGCGCGAAGGTGCCACCA
GATTCGCACGCGGCGGCCCCAGCGCCCAGGCCAGGCCTCAACTCAAGCACGAGGCGAAGGGGCTCCTTAA
GCGCAAGGCCTCGAACTCTCCCACCCACTTCCAACCCGAAGCTCGGGATCAAGAATCACGTACTGCAGCC
AGGTGGAAGTAATTCAAGGCACGCAAGGGCCATAACCCGTAAAGAGGCCAGGCCCGCGGGAACCACACAC
GGCACTTACCTGTGTTCTGGCGGCAAACCCGTTGCGAAAAAGAACGTTCACGGCGACTACTGCACTTATA
TACGGTTCTCCCCCACCCTCGGGAAAAAGGCGGAGCCAGTACACGACATCACTTTCCCAGTTTACCCCGC
GCCACCTTCTCTAGGCACCGGGTCAATTGCCGACCCCTCCCCCCAACTTCTCGGGGACTGTGGGCGATGT
GCGCTCTGCCCACTGACGGGCACCGGAGCCTCACGTTAATTAACCAAGGTACCCATTGGCGGCCGCCCTC
AGAAGCCATAGAGCCCACCGCATCCCCAGCATGCCTGCTATTGTCTTCCCAATCCTCCCCCTTGCTGTCC
TGCCCCACCCCACCCCCCAGAATAGAATGACACCTACTCAGACAATGCGATGCAATTTCCTCATTTTATT
AGGAAAGGACAGTGGGAGTGGCACCTTCCAGGGTCAAGGAAGGCACGGGGGAGGGGCAAACAACAGATGG
CTGGCAACTAGAAGGCACAGTCGAGGCTGATCAGCGAGCTTAATTAATTACTTGTACAGCTCGTCCATGC
CGAGAGTGATCCCGGCGGCGGTCACGAACTCCAGCAGGACCATGTGATCGCGCTTCTCGTTGGGGTCTTT
GCTCAGGGCGGACTGGGTGCTCAGGTAGTGGTTGTCGGGCAGCAGCACGGGGCCGTCGCCGATGGGGGTG
TTCTGCTGGTAGTGGTCGGCGAGCTGCACGCTGCCGTCCTCGATGTTGTGGCGGATCTTGAAGTTCACCT
TGATGCCGTTCTTCTGCTTGTCGGCCATGATATAGACGTTGTGGCTGTTGTAGTTGTACTCCAGCTTGTG
CCCCAGGATGTTGCCGTCCTCCTTGAAGTCGATGCCCTTCAGCTCGATGCGGTTCACCAGGGTGTCGCCC
TCGAACTTCACCTCGGCGCGGGTCTTGTAGTTGCCGTCGTCCTTGAAGAAGATGGTGCGCTCCTGGACGT
AGCCTTCGGGCATGGCGGACTTGAAGAAGTCGTGCTGCTTCATGTGGTCGGGGTAGCGGCTGAAGCACTG
CACGCCGTAGGTCAGGGTGGTCACGAGGGTGGGCCAGGGCACGGGCAGCTTGCCGGTGGTGCAGATGAAC
TTCAGGGTCAGCTTGCCGTAGGTGGCATCGCCCTCGCCCTCGCCGGACACGCTGAACTTGTGGCCGTTTA
CGTCGCCGTCCAGCTCGACCAGGATGGGCACCACCCCGGTGAACAGCTCCTCGCCCTTGCTCACCATTGG
CCCGGGATTCTCTTCGACATCCCCTGCTTGTTTCAACAGGGAGAAGTTAGTGGCATCGATGGCACCGGGC
TTGCGGGTCATGCACCAGGTGCGCGGTCCTTCGGGCACCTCGACGTCGGCGGTGACGGTGAAGCCGAGCC
GCTCGTAGAAGGGGAGGTTGCGGGGCGCGGAGGTCTCCAGGAAGGCGGGCACCCCGGCGCGCTCGGCCGC
CTCCACTCCGGGGAGCACGACGGCGCTGCCCAGACCCTTGCCCTGGTGGTCGGGCGAGACGCCGACGGTG
GCCAGGAACCACGCGGGCTCCTTGGGCCGGTGCGGCGCCAGGAGGCCTTCCATCTGTTGCTGCGCGGCCA
GCCGGGAACCGCTCAACTCGGCCATGCGCGGGCCGATCTCGGCGAACACCGCCCCCGCTTCGACGCTCTC
CGGCGTGGTCCAGACCGCCACCGCGGCGCCGTCGTCCGCGACCCACACCTTGCCGATGTCGAGCCCGACG
CGCGTGAGGAAGAGTTCTTGCAGCTCGGTGACCCGCTCGATGTGGCGGTCCGGGTCGACGGTGTGGCGCG
TGGCGGGGTAGTCGGCGAACGCGGCGGCGAGGGTGCGTACGGCCCGGGGGACGTCGTCGCGGGTGGCGAG
GCGCACCGTGGGCTTGTACTCGGTCCCCATGGTGGCGTTGGCTGCAGGTCGAAAGGCCCGGAGATGAGGA
AGAGGAGAACAGCGCGGCAGACGTGCGCTTTTGAAGCGTGCAGAATGCCGGGCCTCCGGAGGACCTTCGG
GCGCCCGCCCCGCCCCTGAGCCCGCCCCTGAGCCCGCCCCCGGACCCACCCCTTCCCAGCCTCTGAGCCC
AGAAAGCGAAGGAGCAAAGCTGCTATTGGCCGCTGCCCCAAAGGCCTACCCGCTTCCATTGCTCAGCGGT
GCTGTCCATCTGCACGAGACTAGTGAGACGTGCTACTTCCATTTGTCACGTCCTGCACGACGCGAGCTGC
GGGGCGGGGGGGAACTTCCTGACTAGGGGAGGAGTAGAAGGTGGCGCGAAGGGGCCACCAAAGAACGGAG
CCGGTTGGCGCCTACCGGTGGATGTGGAATGTGTGCGAGGCCAGAGGCCACTTGTGTAGCGCCAAGTGCC
CAGCGGGGCTGCTAAAGCGCATGCTCCAGACTGCCTTGGGAAAAGCGCCCTACCCGGTAGAATTGTATAC
CCATGGCGGCCGGGAGCATGCGACGTCGGGGCCCGCTAGCACCGGTTTTACAGAAGGGCTCACAGGGCAA
AGCGAAAAAGTGAAGGGAGCACCGTATCTAACTCAGCAATGTAAACAAACCCTGAAAATGGCGCTGACGG
CCCACAATGCATTGCGAGATCATGTGCCCTTTCGAGCCCTATACACCACACTCCCGGTCAAAGTGCGCCA
TCTAATGGGGAAATGGGGGCATTACAGGAGAAAGGTAAAATTTAATTTAATAATAATATTTGGACAAGTT
CGGCGGGCCGGATTAAAAAGCCCAACGGGCCGTATACGGCCCGGGGGCCGTACTTTGCCCATGTCTGGTC
TAGACAAGCTTAGAGACGCAAGACACTGCGGATCGAGACGCATTGCGTGGTTCGACTGGCCGTCGTTTTA
CAACGAAAGGGCCTCGTGATACGCCTATTTTTATAGGTTAATGTCATGATAATAATGGTTTCTTAGACGT
CAGGTGGCACTTTTCGGGGAAATGTGCGCGGAACCCCTATTTGTTTATTTTTCTAAATACATTCAAATAT
GTATCCGCTCATGAGACAATAACCCTGATAAATGCTTCAATAATATTGAAAAAGGAAGAGTATGAGTATT
CAACATTTCCGTGTCGCCCTTATTCCCTTTTTTGCGGCATTTTGCCTTCCTGTTTTTGCTCACCCAGAAA
CGCTGGTGAAAGTAAAAGATGCTGAAGATCAGTTGGGTGCACGAGTGGGTTACATCGAACTGGATCTCAA
CAGCGGTAAGATCCTTGAGAGTTTTCGCCCCGAAGAACGTTTTCCAATGATGAGCACTTTTAAAGTTCTG
CTATGTGGCGCGGTATTATCCCGTATTGACGCCGGGCAAGAGCAACTCGGTCGCCGCATACACTATTCTC
AGAATGACTTGGTTGAGTACTCACCAGTCACAGAAAAGCATCTTACGGATGGCATGACAGTAAGAGAATT
ATGTAGTGCTGCCATAACCATGAGTGATAACACGGCGGCCAACTTACTTCTGACAACGATCGGAGGACCG
AAGGAGCTAACCGCTTTTTTGCGCAACATGGGGGATCATGTAACTCGCCTTGATCGTTGGGAACCGGAGC
TGAATGAAGCCATACCAAACGACGAGCGTGATACCACGATGCCTGTAGCGATGGCAACAACGTTGCGCAA
ACTATTAACTGGCGAACTACTTACTCTAGCTTCCCGGCAACAATTAATAGACTGGATGGAGGCGGATAAA
GTTGCAGGACCACTTCTGCGCTCGGCCCTTCCGGCTGGCTGGTTTATTGCTGATAAATCTGGAGCCGGTG
AGCGTGGGTCCCGCGGTATTATTGCAGCACTGGGGCCAGATGGTAAGCCCTCCCGTATCGTAGTTATCTA
CACGACGGGGAGTCAGGCAACTATGGATGAACGAAAGAGACAGATCGCTGAGATAGGTGCCTCACTGATT
AAGCATTGGTAACTGTCAGACCAAGTTTACTCATATATACTTTAGATTGATTTAAAACTTCATTTTTAAT
TTAAAAGGATCTAGGTGAAGATCCTTTTTGATAATCTCATGACCAAAATCCCTTAACGTGAGTTTTCGTT
CCACTGAGCGTCAGACCCCGTAGAAAAGATCAAAGGATCTTCTTGAGATCCTTTTTTTCTGCGCGTAATC
TGCTGCTTGCAAACAAAAAAACCACCGCTACCAGCGGTGGTTTGTTTGCCGGATCAAGAGCTACCAACTC
TTTTTCCGAAGGTAACTGGCTTCAGCAGAGCGCAGATACCAAATACTGTTCTTCTAGTGTAGCCGTAGTT
AGGCCACCACTTCAAGAACTCTGTAGCACCGCCTACATACCTCGCTCTGCTAATCCTGTTACCAGTGGCT
GCTGCCAGTGGCGATAAGTCGTGTCTTACCGGGTTGGACTCAAGACGATAGTTACCGGATAAGGCGCAGC
GGTCGGGCTGAACGGGGGGTTCGTGCACACAGCCCAGCTTGGAGCGAACGACCTACACCGAACTGAGATA
CCTACAGCGTGAGCTATGAGAAAGCGCCACGCTTCCCGAAGGGAGAAAGGCGGACAGGTATCCGGTAAGC
GGCAGGGTCGGAACAGGAGAGCGCACGAGGGAGCTTCCAGGGGGAAACGCCTGGTATCTTTATAGTCCTG
TCGGGTTTCGCCACCTCTGACTTGAGCGTCGATTTTTGTGATGCTCGTCAGGGGGGCGGAGCCTATGGAA
AAACGCCAGCAACGCGGCCTTTTTACGGTTCCTGGCCTTTTGCTGGCCTTTTGCTCACATGTTCTTTCCT
GCGTTATCCCCTGATTCTGTGGGTAACCGTATTACCGCCTTTGAGTGAGCTGATACCGCTCGCCGCAGCC
GAACGACCGAGCGCAGCGAGTCAGTGAGCGAGGAAGCGGCACACAGGAAACAGCTATGACCGTCTCGGTT
GGCAGTGACTCCGTCTCTGGGCCCGTCTAGACCAGGGGTGGGCAAATTTTTTGACTCGCGGGCCACAATG
GGTTCTAAAATTTGACAGAGGGGCCGGGCCAGGAACAGATGGATGGAGTGTTTGTGTGAACTAATATAAA
TGACATGTAAAAATCATTACATGAAAGGATTTGGCCTTTAACAGGTAGCAAAGCATTTATTTGCAAGGCA
ATTTAACAAATTGCACGAACATGAACAATACAAAAACATGTCGTAACGTGACTGATCAAACATCATGAAA
ACATCTGAGGCCTGCGCCCAAACCAATGACCTCACTTGAACTTCTTTATTATCTACATTAACAGGTTAGA
GCAGCCACGCAGGCTGTGTGTCGGAGATTTGGCTCCAACCTCGCTGCAGCAACACATCATCACTTTCAGT
TCTCGAGGGCGCGCCACTAGTGAATTCTGCAGGTCGACCATATGTGTACAAGCGCTTCAGAAGGTACCAC
ATTTGTAGAGGTTTTACTTGCTTTAAAAAACCTCC
Features (pLannotate 1.2.2; 18 found; start..end, strand, type, name):
     51..132     +  polyA_signal   SV40 poly(A) signal: SV40 polyadenylation signal
    166..501     -  CDS            CD247 (fragment): CD3Z_HUMAN - Also known as CD3Z, T3Z, TCRZ. Experimental evidence at protein level: Swiss-Prot protein existence level 1. Part of the TCR-CD3 complex present on T-lymphocyte cell surface that plays an essential role in adaptive immune response. When antigen presenting cells (APCs) activate T-cell receptor (TCR), TCR- mediated signals are transmitted across the cell membrane by the CD3 chains CD3D, CD3E, CD3G and CD3Z. All CD3 chains contain immunoreceptor tyrosine-based activation motifs (ITAMs) in their cytoplasmic domain. Upon TCR engagement, these motifs become phosphorylated by Src family
    502..705     -  CDS            CD28 (fragment): CD28_HUMAN - Experimental evidence at protein level: Swiss-Prot protein existence level 1. Involved in T-cell activation, the induction of cell proliferation and cytokine production and promotion of T-cell survival. Enhances the production of IL4 and IL10 in T-cells in conjunction with TCR/CD3 ligation and CD40L costimulation (PubMed:8617933). Isoform 3 enhances CD40L-mediated activation of NF-kappa-B and kinases MAPK8 and PAK2 in T-cells (PubMed:15067037). From Homo sapiens (Human).
    928..1188    -  CDS            IGLV5-48 (fragment): LV548_HUMAN - Experimental evidence at protein level: Swiss-Prot protein existence level 1. Probable non-functional open reading frame (ORF) of V region of the variable domain of immunoglobulin light chains (PubMed:24600447). Non-functional ORF generally cannot participate in the synthesis of a productive immunoglobulin chain due to altered V- (D)-J or switch recombination and/or splicing site (at mRNA level) and/or conserved amino acid change (protein level) (PubMed:9619395). Immunoglobulins, also known as antibodies, are membrane-bound or secreted glycoproteins produced by B lymphocytes. In
   1246..1611    -  CDS            HVM46_MOUSE (fragment): Experimental evidence at protein level: Swiss-Prot protein existence level 1. From Mus musculus (Mouse).
   1615..1674    -  CDS            CD8A (fragment): CD8A_HUMAN - Also known as MAL. Experimental evidence at protein level: Swiss-Prot protein existence level 1. Integral membrane glycoprotein that plays an essential role in the immune response and serves multiple functions in responses against both external and internal offenses. In T-cells, functions primarily as a coreceptor for MHC class I molecule:peptide complex. The antigens presented by class I peptides are derived from cytosolic proteins while class II derived from extracellular proteins. Interacts simultaneously with the T-cell receptor (TCR) and the MHC class I proteins presented by
   1731..1934    -  intron         EF-1α intron A: truncated intron upstream of the start codon of human EF-1α
   2560..2669    -  intron         EF-1α intron A (fragment): intron upstream of the start codon of human EF-1α
   2670..2881    -  promoter       EF-1α core promoter: core promoter for human elongation factor EF-1α
   2946..3170    -  polyA_signal   bGH poly(A) signal: bovine growth hormone polyadenylation signal
   3198..3917    -  CDS            EGFP: the original enhanced GFP (Yang et al., 1996) mammalian codon-optimized
   3981..4575    -  CDS            PuroR (fragment): puromycin N-acetyltransferase; pac from Streptomyces alboniger; confers resistance to puromycin
   4600..5089    -  promoter       PGK promoter: mouse phosphoglycerate kinase 1 promoter
   5515..5535    +  CDS            lacZα (fragment): LacZα fragment of β-galactosidase; lacZ fragment
   5627..5731    +  promoter       AmpR promoter: bla
   5732..6592    +  CDS            AmpR: β-lactamase; bla; confers resistance to ampicillin, carbenicillin, and related antibiotics
   6763..7351    +  rep_origin     ori: high-copy-number ColE1/pMB1/pBR322/pUC origin of replication
   8045..28      +  CDS            large T antigen (fragment) (across the origin): large T antigen from SV40 (simian virus 40)
