[The description below was written by a language model from this plasmid's Addgene catalogue record and pLannotate feature annotations shown in this document.]
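Description:
pMV-hAT-7_PM-5 kb is a transposon donor plasmid built on the pMV backbone and catalogued as a mammalian expression vector. It carries a synthetic cargo of about 5 kb intended for mobilisation by the hAT-7_PM DNA transposase, a member of the hAT superfamily. In bacteria the roughly 8.1 kb plasmid is maintained at high copy through a ColE1/pUC-type origin and selected with ampicillin via the bla gene and its own promoter. The automated feature table does not annotate the transposon terminal sequences. They presumably lie in the unannotated stretches on either side of the cargo, but the record does not state their positions.

The annotated cargo consists of two mammalian expression units in the same orientation. The first uses the mouse PGK promoter to drive a puromycin N-acetyltransferase coding sequence followed closely by EGFP and terminated by the bGH polyadenylation signal. The short gap between the two reading frames suggests a linked selection/reporter cassette, though no linker element is annotated. The second unit uses the human EF-1α core promoter with parts of its intron A, followed by a CD8A fragment (probably the signal peptide), heavy- and light-chain antibody variable-region fragments, a CD28 segment and a CD3ζ segment, ending near an SV40 poly(A) signal. This layout resembles a second-generation chimeric antigen receptor, but its antigen specificity is not given.

The plasmid would be co-delivered with a source of the matching transposase. Stable integration in mammalian cells can then be scored by puromycin resistance or GFP fluorescence, testing the transposon's capacity for a larger, therapeutically relevant cargo.
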