Addgene plasmid #218312: pMV-hAT-7_PM-5 kb
Purpose: Donor plasmid of hAT-7_PM Transposon with 5 kb cargo gene
Depositing lab: Haoyi Wang. Depositing organization: Institute of Zoology, Chinese Academy of Sciences. Publication: Heterologous survey of 130 DNA transposons in human cells highlights their functional divergence and expands the genome engineering toolbox. Zhang T, Tan S, Tang N, Li Y, Zhang C, Sun J, Guo Y, Gao H, Cai Y, Sun W, Wang C, Fu L, Ma H, Wu Y, Hu X, Zhang X, Gee P, Yan W, Zhao Y, Chen Q, Guo B, Wang H, Zhang YE. Cell. 2024 Jul 11;187(14):3741-3760.e30. doi: 10.1016/j.cell.2024.05.007. Epub 2024 Jun 5. PubMed 38843831.
Backbone
  Vector backbone: pMV
  Vector type: Mammalian Expression
Growth in bacteria
  Bacterial resistance: Ampicillin, 100 μg/mL
  Growth temperature: 37°C
  Growth strain: DH5alpha
  Copy number: High Copy
Gene/Insert
  Gene/Insert name: 5 kb cargo gene
  Species: Synthetic
  Cloning method: Restriction Enzyme; 5′ cloning site Unknown (unknown if destroyed); 3′ cloning site Unknown (unknown if destroyed)
Terms and licenses: Academic/Nonprofit Terms; Industry Terms: Not Available to Industry
How to cite: pMV-hAT-7_PM-5 kb was a gift from Haoyi Wang (Addgene plasmid # 218312 ; http://n2t.net/addgene:218312 ; RRID:Addgene_218312)
